>Addgene plasmid #228634 | Enterovirus A71 (EV-A71) isolate 4643-TW98 2A protease with non-cleavable C-terminal His AviTag | addgene full sequence | sequence record 461410 | Addgene NGS Result
GATCTCGATCCCGCGAAATTAATACGACTCACTATAGGGGAATTGTGAGCGGATAACAATTCCCCTCTAG
AAATAATTTTGTTTAACCTTAAGAAGGAGATATACACATG
[423 nt withheld, positions 111-533]
ATGGAACAGCATCATCACCATCACCACGGCCTGAACGATATTTTTGAAGCGCAGAAAATTGAATGGCATG
AATAATGACTCGAGCACCCGTCGACAAGCTTGCGGCCGCACTCGAGCACCACCACCACCACCACTGAGAT
CCGGCTGCTAACAAAGCCCGAAAGGAAGCTGAGTTGGCTGCTGCCACCGCTGAGCAATAACTAGCATAAC
CCCTTGGGGCCTCTAAACGGGTCTTGAGGGGTTTTTTGCTGAAAGGAGGAACTATATCCGGATTGGCGAA
TGGG
[124 nt withheld, positions 818-941]
C
[91 nt withheld, positions 943-1033]
A
[49 nt withheld, positions 1035-1083]
CCTTTGACGTTGGAGTCCACGTTCTTT
[37 nt withheld, positions 1111-1147]
ACCCTATCTCGGTCTATTCTTTTGATTTATAAGGGATTTTGCCGATTTCGGCCTATTGGTTAAAAAATGA
GCTGATTTAACAAAAATTTAACGCGAATTTTAACAAAATATTAACGCTTACAATTTAGGTGGCACTTTTC
GGGGAAATGTGCGCGGAACCCCTATTTGTTTATTTTTCTAAATACATTCAAATATGTATCCGCTCATGAA
TTAATTCTTAGAAAAACTCATCGAGCATCAAATGAAACTGCAATTTATTCATATCAGGATTATCAATACC
ATATTTTTGAAAAAGCCGTTTCTGTAATGAAGGAGAAAACTCACCGAGGCAGTTCCATAGGATGGCAAGA
TCCTGGTATCGGTCTGCGATTCCGACTCGTCCAACATCAATACAACCTATTAATTTCCCCTCGTCAAAAA
TAAGGTTATCAAGTGAGAAATCACCATGAGTGACGACTGAATCCGGTGAGAATGGCAAAAGTTTATGCAT
TTCTTTCCAGACTTGTTCAACAGGCCAGCCATTACGCTCGTCATCAAAATCACTCGCATCAACCAAACCG
TTATTCATTCGTGATTGCGCCTGAGCGAGACGAAATACGCGATCGCTGTTAAAAGGACAATTACAAACAG
GAATCGAATGCAACCGGCGCAGGAACACTGCCAGCGCATCAACAATATTTTCACCTGAATCAGGATATTC
TTCTAATACCTGGAATGCTGTTTTCCCGGGGATCGCAGTGGTGAGTAACCATGCATCATCAGGAGTACGG
ATAAAATGCTTGATGGTCGGAAGAGGCATAAATTCCGTCAGCCAGTTTAGTCTGACCATCTCATCTGTAA
CATCATTGGCAACGCTACCTTTGCCATGTTTCAGAAACAACTCTGGCGCATCGGGCTTCCCATACAATCG
ATAGATTGTCGCACCTGATTGCCCGACATTATCGCGAGCCCATTTATACCCATATAAATCAGCATCCATG
TTGGAATTTAATCGCGGCCTAGAGCAAGACGTTTCCCGTTGAATATGGCTCATAACACCCCTTGTATTAC
TGTTTATGTAAGCAGACAGTTTTATTGTTCATGACCAAAATCCCTTAACGTGAGTTTTCGTTCCACTGAG
CGTCAGACCCCGTAGAAAAGATCAAAGGATCTTCTTGAGATCCTTTTTTTCTGCGCGTAATCTGCTGCTT
GCAAACAAAAAAACCACCGCTACCAGCGGTGGTTTGTTTGCCGGATCAAGAGCTACCAACTCTTTTTCCG
AAGGTAACTGGCTTCAGCAGAGCGCAGATACCAAATACTGTCCTTCTAGTGTAGCCGTAGTTAGGCCACC
ACTTCAAGAACTCTGTAGCACCGCCTACATACCTCGCTCTGCTAATCCTGTTACCAGTGGCTGCTGCCAG
TGGCGATAAGTCGTGTCTTACCGGGTTGGACTCAAGACGATAGTTACCGGATAAGGCGCAGCGGTCGGGC
TGAACGGGGGGTTCGTGCACACAGCCCAGCTTGGAGCGAACGACCTACACCGAACTGAGATACCTACAGC
GTGAGCTATGAGAAAGCGCCACGCTTCCCGAAGGGAGAAAGGCGGACAGGTATCCGGTAAGCGGCAGGGT
CGGAACAGGAGAGCGCACGAGGGAGCTTCCAGGGGGAAACGCCTGGTATCTTTATAGTCCTGTCGGGTTT
CGCCACCTCTGACTTGAGCGTCGATTTTTGTGATGCTCGTCAGGGGGGCGGAGCCTATGGAAAAACGCCA
GCAACGCGGCCTTTTTACGGTTCCTGGCCTTTTGCTGGCCTTTTGCTCACATGTTCTTTCCTGCGTTATC
CCCTGATTCTGTGGATAACCGTATTACCGCCTTTGAGTGAGCTGATACCGCTCGCCGCAGCCGAACGACC
GAGCGCAGCGAGTCAGTGAGCGAGGAAGCGGAAGAGCGCCTGATGCGGTATTTTCTCCTTACGCATCTGT
GCGGTATTTCACACCGCAATGGTGCACTCTCAGTACAATCTGCTCTGATGCCGCATAGTTAAGCCAGTAT
ACACTCCGCTATCGCTACGTGACTGGGTCATGGCTGCGCCCCGACACCCGCCAACACCCGCTGACGCGCC
CTGACGGGCTTGTCTGCTCCCGGCATCCGCTTACAGACAAGCTGTGACCGTCTCCGGGAGCTGCATGTGT
CAGAGGTTTTCACCGTCATCACCGAAACGCGCGAGGCAGCTGCGGTAAAGCTCATCAGCGTGGTCGTGAA
GCGATTCACAGATGTCTGCCTGTTCATCCGCGTCCAGCTCGTTGAGTTTCTCCAGAAGCGTTAATGTCTG
GCTTCTGATAAAGCGGGCCATGTTAAGGGCGGTTTTTTCCTGTTTGGTCACTGATGCCTCCGTGTAAGGG
GGATTTCTGTTCATGGGGGTAATGATACCGATGAAACGAGAGAGGATGCTCACGATACGGGTTACTGATG
ATGAACATGCCCGGTTACTGGAACGTTGTGAGGGTAAACAACTGGCGGTATGGATGCGGCGGGACCAGAG
AAAAATCACTCAGGGTCAATGCCAGCGCTTCGTTAATACAGATGTAGGTGTTCCACAGGGTAGCCAGCAG
CATCCTGCGATGCAGATCCGGAACATAATGGTGCAGGGCGCTGACTTCCGCGTTTCCAGACTTTACGAAA
CACGGAAACCGAAGACCATTCATGTTGTTGCTCAGGTCGCAGACGTTTTGCAGCAGCAGTCGCTTCACGT
TCGCTCGCGTATCGGTGATTCATTCTGCTAACCAGTAAGGCAACCCCGCCAGCCTAGCCGGGTCCTCAAC
GACAGGAGCACGATCATGCGCACCCGTGGGGCCGCCATGCCGGCGATAATGGCCTGCTTCTCGCCGAAAC
GTTTGGTGGCGGGACCAGTGACGAAGGCTTGAGCGAGGGCGTGCAAGATTCCGAATACCGCAAGCGACAG
GCCGATCATCGTCGCGCTCCAGCGAAAGCGGTCCTCGCCGAAAATGACCCAGAGCGCTGCCGGCACCTGT
CCTACGAGTTGCATGATAAAGAAGACAGTCATAAGTGCGGCGACGATAGTCATGCCCCGCGCCCACCGGA
AGGAGCTGACTGGGTTGAAGGCTCTCAAGGGCATCGGTCGAGATCCCGGTGCCTAATGAGTGAGCTAACT
TACATTAATTGCGTTGCGCTCACTGCCCGCTTTCCAGTCGGGAAACCTGTCGTGCCAGCTGCATTAATGA
ATCGGCCAACGCGCGGGGAGAGGCGGTTTGCGTATTGGGCGCCAGGGTGGTTTTTCTTTTCACCAGTGAG
ACGGGCAACAGCTGATTGCCCTTCACCGCCTGGCCCTGAGAGAGTTGCAGCAAGCGGTCCACGCTGGTTT
GCCCCAGCAGGCGAAAATCCTGTTTGATGGTGGTTAACGGCGGGATATAACATGAGCTGTCTTCGGTATC
GTCGTATCCCACTACCGAGATATCCGCACCAACGCGCAGCCCGGACTCGGTAATGGCGCGCATTGCGCCC
AGCGCCATCTGATCGTTGGCAACCAGCATCGCAGTGGGAACGATGCCCTCATTCAGCATTTGCATGGTTT
GTTGAAAACCGGACATGGCACTCCAGTCGCCTTCCCGTTCCGCTATCGGCTGAATTTGATTGCGAGTGAG
ATATTTATGCCAGCCAGCCAGACGCAGACGCGCCGAGACAGAACTTAATGGGCCCGCTAACAGCGCGATT
TGCTGGTGACCCAATGCGACCAGATGCTCCACGCCCAGTCGCGTACCGTCTTCATGGGAGAAAATAATAC
TGTTGATGGGTGTCTGGTCAGAGACATCAAGAAATAACGCCGGAACATTAGTGCAGGCAGCTTCCACAGC
AATGGCATCCTGGTCATCCAGCGGATAGTTAATGATCAGCCCACTGACGCGTTGCGCGAGAAGATTGTGC
ACCGCCGCTTTACAGGCTTCGACGCCGCTTCGTTCTACCATCGACACCACCACGCTGGCACCCAGTTGAT
CGGCGCGAGATTTAATCGCCGCGACAATTTGCGACGGCGCGTGCAGGGCCAGACTGGAGGTGGCAACGCC
AATCAGCAACGACTGTTTGCCCGCCAGTTGTTGTGCCACGCGGTTGGGAATGTAATTCAGCTCCGCCATC
GCCGCTTCCACTTTTTCCCGCGTTTTCGCAGAAACGTGGCTGGCCTGGTTCACCACGCGGGAAACGGTCT
GATAAGAGACACCGGCATACTCTGCGACATCGTATAACGTTACTGGTTTCACATTCACCACCCTGAATTG
ACTCTCTTCCGGGCGCTATCATGCCATACCGCGAAAGGTTTTGCGCCATTCGATGGTGTCCGGGATCTCG
ACGCTCTCCCTTATGCGACTCCTGCATTAGGAAGCAGCCCAGTAGTAGGTTGAGGCCGTTGAGCACCGCC
GCCGCAAGGAATGGTGCATGCAAGGAGATGGCGCCCAACAGTCCCCCGGCCACGGGGCCTGCCACCATAC
CCACGCCGAAACAAGCGCTCATGAGCCCGAAGTGGCGAGCCCGATCTTCCCCATCGGTGATGTCGGCGAT
ATAGGCGCCAGCAACCGCACCTGTGGCGCCGGTGATGCCGGCCACGATGCGTCCGGCGTAGAGGATCGA
Features (pLannotate 1.2.2; 19 found; start..end, strand, type, name):
     20..38      +  promoter       T7 promoter: promoter for bacteriophage T7 RNA polymerase
     39..63      +  protein_bind   lac operator: The lac repressor binds to the lac operator to inhibit transcription in E. coli. This inhibition can be relieved by adding lactose or isopropyl-β-D-thiogalactopyranoside (IPTG). lac repressor encoded by lacI
     78..100     +  RBS            RBS: efficient ribosome binding site from bacteriophage T7 gene 10 (Olins and Rangwala, 1989)
    105..578     +  CDS            POLG_CX16G (fragment) (sequence partly withheld): Experimental evidence at protein level: Swiss-Prot protein existence level 1. [RNA-directed RNA polymerase]: Replicates the viral genomic RNA on the surface of intracellular membranes. May form linear arrays of subunits that propagate along a strong head-to-tail interaction called interface-I. Covalently attaches UMP to a tyrosine of VPg, which is used to prime RNA synthesis. The positive stranded RNA genome is first replicated at virus induced membranous vesicles, creating a dsRNA genomic replication form. This dsRNA is then used as template to synthesize positive stranded RNA genomes. ss(+)R
    650..667     +  CDS            9xHis (fragment): 9xHis affinity tag
    677..726     +  CDS            SET1 (fragment): solubility-enhancement tag derived from T7 phage gene 10B
    734..781     +  terminator     T7 terminator: transcription terminator for bacteriophage T7 RNA polymerase
    818..1246    +  rep_origin     f1 ori (sequence partly withheld): f1 bacteriophage origin of replication; arrow indicates direction of (+) strand synthesis
   1299..1356    +  promoter       AmpR promoter (fragment): bla
   1365..2180    -  CDS            KanR: aminoglycoside phosphotransferase; aph(3')-Ia; confers resistance to kanamycin in bacteria or G418 (Geneticin®) in eukaryotes
   2302..2890    +  rep_origin     ori: high-copy-number ColE1/pMB1/pBR322/pUC origin of replication
   3076..3215    -  misc_feature   bom: basis of mobility region from pBR322
   3317..3508    -  CDS            rop: Rop protein, which maintains plasmids at low copy number; rop
   3525..3905    +  CDS            YPB1_ECOLX: Protein predicted: Swiss-Prot protein existence level 4. From Escherichia coli.
   3977..4268    -  CDS            TcR (fragment): tetracycline efflux protein; tet; confers resistance to tetracycline
   4283..4304    -  protein_bind   CAP binding site: CAP binding activates transcription in the presence of cAMP. E. coli catabolite activator protein
   4317..5399    -  CDS            lacI: lac repressor; lacI; The lac repressor binds to the lac operator to inhibit transcription in E. coli. This inhibition can be relieved by adding lactose or isopropyl-β-D-thiogalactopyranoside (IPTG).
   5400..5477    -  promoter       lacI promoter: lacI
   5485..5764    -  CDS            TcR (fragment): tetracycline efflux protein; tet; confers resistance to tetracycline
