[The description below was written by a language model from this plasmid's Addgene catalogue record and pLannotate feature annotations shown in this document.]
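Description:
Enterovirus A71 (EV-A71) isolate 4643-TW98 2A protease with non-cleavable C-terminal His AviTag is a bacterial expression plasmid of about 5.8 kb built on the pNIC-NOTAG-GG backbone, with the insert introduced by Golden Gate cloning. It is a pET-style vector: a ColE1/pMB1-type origin with the adjacent bom and rop elements supports replication in E. coli, kanamycin resistance (aph(3')-Ia) provides selection, and an f1 origin is also present. The catalogue lists it as high copy, although the annotated rop gene is normally associated with copy-number restraint. Short tetracycline-resistance fragments and a partial AmpR promoter appear to be non-functional backbone remnants.

The expression cassette consists of a T7 promoter followed by a lac operator, the T7 gene 10 ribosome binding site, the protease open reading frame and a T7 terminator. A plasmid-borne lacI gene under its own promoter supplies repressor, so expression is IPTG-inducible in hosts that provide T7 RNA polymerase. The 498 bp insert encodes the 2A protease of EV-A71. The automated annotation matches it to a related coxsackievirus A16 polyprotein entry, and the polymerase text attached to that hit describes the whole polyprotein rather than this segment. Downstream lies a polyhistidine tag, annotated as a 9xHis fragment. The AviTag named in the catalogue is not labelled as such, and the short feature called as a SET1 fragment occupies the position where it would be expected. No protease cleavage site separates the tags from the enzyme, so they stay attached after purification. The His tag allows metal-affinity purification and the AviTag allows site-specific biotinylation, giving protein suited to assays that immobilise it through biotin–streptavidin binding.
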