Addgene plasmid #228634: Enterovirus A71 (EV-A71) isolate 4643-TW98 2A protease with non-cleavable C-terminal His AviTag
Purpose: Bacterial expression of the A71 2A protease for assays that require immobilization using biotin-streptavidin interaction
Depositing lab: ASAP Discovery & Frank von Delft. Depositing organization: University of Oxford.
Backbone
  Vector backbone: pNIC-NOTAG-GG
  Backbone manufacturer: Centre for Medicines Discovery
  Vector type: Bacterial Expression
Growth in bacteria
  Bacterial resistance: Kanamycin, 50 μg/mL
  Growth temperature: 37°C
  Growth strain: DH5alpha
  Copy number: High Copy
Gene/Insert
  Gene/Insert name: Enterovirus Coxsackievirus A71 2A protease
  Species: Enterovirus A71
  Insert size (bp): 498
  GenBank ID: JN544418.1
  Tag / fusion protein: His-Avi (C terminal on insert)
  Cloning method: Golden Gate
Terms and licenses: Academic/Nonprofit Terms; Industry Terms: Not Available to Industry
Depositor comments: Uncleavable C-terminal His-Avi tag for purification and biotinylation.
How to cite: Enterovirus A71 (EV-A71) isolate 4643-TW98 2A protease with non-cleavable C-terminal His AviTag was a gift from ASAP Discovery & Frank von Delft (Addgene plasmid # 228634 ; http://n2t.net/addgene:228634 ; RRID:Addgene_228634)
