>Addgene plasmid #228634 | Enterovirus A71 (EV-A71) isolate 4643-TW98 2A protease with non-cleavable C-terminal His AviTag | depositor partial sequence | sequence record 449295 | Coding region for expression
ATG
[423 nt withheld, positions 4-426]
ATGGAACAGCATCATCACCATCACCACGGCCTGAACGATATTTTTGAAGCGCAGAAAATTGAATGGCATG
AA
